Addgene plasmid #26682: pCMVTNT-T7-KPNA6
Depositing lab: Bryce Paschal. Depositing organization: University of Virginia. Publication: Karyopherin alpha7 (KPNA7), a divergent member of the importin alpha family of nuclear import receptors. Kelley JB, Talley AM, Spencer A, Gioeli D, Paschal BM. BMC Cell Biol. 2010 Aug 11;11:63. doi: 10.1186/1471-2121-11-63. PubMed 20701745.
Backbone
  Vector backbone: pCMVTNT
  Backbone manufacturer: Promega
  Backbone size w/o insert (bp): 4050
  Vector type: Mammalian Expression
Growth in bacteria
  Bacterial resistance: Ampicillin, 100 μg/mL
  Growth temperature: 37°C
  Growth strain: DH5alpha
  Copy number: High Copy
Gene/Insert
  Gene/Insert name: Karyopherin Alpha 6 (alt names: KPNA 6; Importin Alpha 7)
  Species: H. sapiens (human)
  Insert size (bp): 1611
  GenBank ID: NM_012316
  Entrez Gene: KPNA6 (a.k.a. IPOA7)
  Tag / fusion protein: T7 (N terminal on backbone)
  Cloning method: Restriction Enzyme; 5′ cloning site EcoRI (not destroyed); 3′ cloning site SmaI (not destroyed)
  Sequencing primers: 5′ T7; 3′ SV40 late poly A
Terms and licenses: Academic/Nonprofit Terms; Industry Terms: Not Available to Industry
How to cite: pCMVTNT-T7-KPNA6 was a gift from Bryce Paschal (Addgene plasmid # 26682 ; http://n2t.net/addgene:26682 ; RRID:Addgene_26682)
