[The description below was written by a language model from this plasmid's Addgene catalogue record and pLannotate feature annotations shown in this document.]
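Description:
pCMVTNT-T7-KPNA6 is a mammalian expression plasmid built on the Promega pCMVTNT backbone and carrying the human karyopherin alpha 6 coding sequence (KPNA6, also called importin alpha 7 or IPOA7). The roughly 1.6 kb insert was placed between EcoRI and SmaI sites, both of which remain intact, and is expressed with an N-terminal T7 epitope tag supplied by the modified backbone. The tag itself is not called out in the feature table, though there is unannotated space between the phage promoters and the start of the annotated KPNA6 reading frame. The sequenced plasmid is 5,674 nt, consistent with the stated backbone and insert sizes.

Transcription in mammalian cells is driven by the human cytomegalovirus immediate early enhancer and promoter, followed by a chimeric β-globin/immunoglobulin heavy chain intron that generally improves mRNA processing and expression, and is terminated by an SV40 polyadenylation signal downstream of the insert. Bacteriophage T7 and SP6 promoters sit between the intron and the coding sequence, so the same plasmid can also serve as a template for in vitro transcription or coupled transcription/translation. In bacteria the plasmid is maintained at high copy through a ColE1/pUC-type origin and selected with ampicillin via the β-lactamase gene. An f1 origin allows single-stranded DNA production, and short lacZα, rop, bom and SV40 large T fragments are backbone remnants. No mammalian selection marker is annotated, which suits transient transfection.

KPNA6 is an adapter that binds nuclear localization signals and links cargo to importin β (KPNB1) for transport through the nuclear pore. The associated publication characterises a divergent importin alpha family member, so this tagged construct was likely used for comparison within the family, although the record does not state its specific use.
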