Features (pLannotate 1.2.2; 15 found; start..end, strand, type, name):
    367..566     +  promoter       CMV promoter: human cytomegalovirus (CMV) immediate early promoter
    705..837     +  intron         chimeric intron: chimera between introns from human β-globin and immunoglobulin heavy chain genes
    882..900     +  promoter       T7 promoter: promoter for bacteriophage T7 RNA polymerase
    906..924     +  promoter       SP6 promoter: promoter for bacteriophage SP6 RNA polymerase
   1000..2604    +  CDS            KPNA6: IMA7_HUMAN - Also known as IPOA7. Experimental evidence at protein level: Swiss-Prot protein existence level 1. Functions in nuclear protein import as an adapter protein for nuclear receptor KPNB1. Binds specifically and directly to substrates containing either a simple or bipartite NLS motif. Docking of the importin/substrate complex to the nuclear pore complex (NPC) is mediated by KPNB1 through binding to nucleoporin FxFG repeats and the complex is subsequently translocated through the pore by an energy requiring, Ran-dependent mechanism. At the nucleoplasmic side of the NPC, Ran binds to im
   2636..2757    -  polyA_signal   SV40 poly(A) signal: SV40 polyadenylation signal
   2780..2848    -  CDS            large T antigen (fragment): large T antigen from SV40 (simian virus 40)
   2867..2934    +  CDS            lacZα (fragment): LacZα fragment of β-galactosidase; lacZ fragment
   2938..3366    +  rep_origin     f1 ori (sequence partly withheld): f1 bacteriophage origin of replication; arrow indicates direction of (+) strand synthesis
   3394..3493    -  misc_feature   bom (fragment): basis of mobility region from pBR322
   3595..3630    -  CDS            rop (fragment): Rop protein, which maintains plasmids at low copy number; rop
   3725..3829    +  promoter       AmpR promoter: bla
   3830..4690    +  CDS            AmpR: β-lactamase; bla; confers resistance to ampicillin, carbenicillin, and related antibiotics
   4861..5449    +  rep_origin     ori: high-copy-number ColE1/pMB1/pBR322/pUC origin of replication
   5662..365     +  enhancer       CMV enhancer (across the origin): human cytomegalovirus immediate early enhancer
>Addgene plasmid #26682 | pCMVTNT-T7-KPNA6 | addgene full sequence | sequence record 232281 | Addgene NGS Result
CTAGTTATTAATAGTAATCAATTACGGGGTCATTAGTTCATAGCCCATATATGGAGTTCCGCGTTACATA
ACTTACGGTAAATGGCCCGCCTGGCTGACCGCCCAACGACCCCCGCCCATTGACGTCAATAATGACGTAT
GTTCCCATAGTAACGCCAATAGGGACTTTCCATTGACGTCAATGGGTGGAGTATTTACGGTAAACTGCCC
ACTTGGCAGTACATCAAGTGTATCATATGCCAAGTCCGCCCCCTATTGACGTCAATGACGGTAAATGGCC
CGCCTGGCATTATGCCCAGTACATGACCTTACGGGACTTTCCTACTTGGCAGTACATCTACGTATTAGTC
ATCGCTATTACCATGGTGATGCGGTTTTGGCAGTACACCAATGGGCGTGGATAGCGGTTTGACTCACGGG
GATTTCCAAGTCTCCACCCCATTGACGTCAATGGGAGTTTGTTTTGGCACCAAAATCAACGGGACTTTCC
AAAATGTCGTAATAACCCCGCCCCGTTGACGCAAATGGGCGGTAGGCGTGTACGGTGGGAGGTCTATATA
AGCAGAGCTCGTTTAGTGAACCGTCAGATCACTAGAAGCTTTATTGCGGTAGTTTATCACAGTTAAATTG
CTAACGCAGTCAGTGCTTCTGACACAACAGTCTCGAACTTAAGCTGCAGAAGTTGGTCGTGAGGCACTGG
GCAGGTAAGTATCAAGGTTACAAGACAGGTTTAAGGAGACCAATAGAAACTGGGCTTGTCGAGACAGAGA
AGACTCTTGCGTTTCTGATAGGCACCTATTGGTCTTACTGACATCCACTTTGCCTTTCTCTCCACAGGTG
TCCACTCCCAGTTCAATTACAGCTCTTAAGGCTAGAGTACTTAATACGACTCACTATAGGCTAGCATTTA
GGTGACACTATAGAATACAAGCTACTTGTTCTTTTTGCACTCGAGCCACCATGGCCAGCATGACCGGCGG
CCAGCAGATGGGCGAATTCGAGACCATGGCGAGCCCAGGGAAAGACAATTATCGAATGAAGAGCTATAAG
AACAATGCTCTAAACCCTGAAGAAATGAGACGAAGAAGAGAGGAAGAGGGCATTCAGCTCCGGAAGCAGA
AGCGAGAGCAACAACTTTTTAAACGGAGAAATGTGGAGCTGATTAATGAAGAAGCTGCCATGTTCGATAG
TCTTCTCATGGACTCTTATGTGAGCTCTACCACTGGGGAGAGTGTGATCACAAGAGAGATGGTGGAGATG
CTCTTTTCTGATGATTCTGACCTGCAGTTAGCAACCACACAGAAATTCCGGAAACTGCTCTCCAAAGAGC
CTAGTCCTCCAATAGATGAAGTTATCAACACTCCAAGAGTGGTGGATCGGTTCGTGGAGTTTCTGAAGAG
GAATGAGAATTGTACATTACAGTTTGAAGCTGCCTGGGCTCTAACGAATATTGCCTCTGGAACCTCTCAG
CAGACCAAAATTGTCATTGAAGCAGGGGCTGTCCCCATTTTTATAGAGCTGCTTAATTCAGACTTTGAGG
ATGTTCAGGAACAGGCAGTCTGGGCACTGGGAAACATAGCTGGAGATAGCTCTGTTTGCCGAGATTACGT
CTTGAACTGTTCCATCCTTAATCCTTTGTTAACACTCCTTACCAAGTCCACACGACTGACGATGACACGG
AATGCAGTCTGGGCCCTGTCAAATCTCTGCCGAGGGAAAAACCCACCCCCAGAGTTTGCAAAGGTCTCTC
CTTGTTTGCCTGTACTGTCTCGCCTACTCTTCAGCAGCGACTCGGACTTGCTGGCAGATGCTTGCTGGGC
CCTTTCTTATCTGTCTGATGGCCCCAATGAGAAGATCCAGGCAGTCATAGACTCCGGAGTCTGCCGGAGA
TTGGTAGAGCTGCTGATGCACAATGATTACAAAGTGGCTTCTCCTGCCCTGAGAGCCGTGGGTAACATCG
TCACTGGGGATGACATCCAGACCCAGGTCATTCTTAACTGTTCAGCCCTACCTTGCCTTCTCCACTTGTT
GAGCAGTCCCAAGGAGTCAATCCGGAAGGAAGCTTGCTGGACTATTTCAAATATTACTGCTGGCAACAGG
GCTCAAATACAGGCTGTTATAGATGCAAATATCTTCCCTGTGTTGATCGAAATCCTTCAGAAAGCAGAGT
TTCGTACAAGGAAAGAGGCAGCCTGGGCCATCACCAATGCCACATCAGGAGGAACCCCTGAGCAGATCAG
GTACCTGGTCTCACTGGGCTGCATCAAACCCCTATGTGACTTGCTGACTGTAATGGATTCGAAGATTGTG
CAAGTGGCCCTCAATGGACTGGAGAACATCCTGCGGCTTGGAGAGCAAGAGGGCAAGCGCAGTGGCTCAG
GGGTCAATCCTTATTGTGGCCTCATAGAGGAAGCCTATGGCTTGGATAAAATTGAGTTTCTCCAGAGCCA
CGAGAACCAGGAGATCTACCAGAAGGCCTTCGACCTCATTGAGCACTACTTTGGTGTAGAAGACGATGAT
AGCAGCCTGGCTCCCCAAGTCGATGAAACGCAACAGCAGTTCATCTTCCAGCAGCCTGAGGCCCCCATGG
AGGGCTTCCAGCTATAACCCGGGCGGCCGCTTCGAGCAGACATGATAAGATACATTGATGAGTTTGGACA
AACCACAACTAGAATGCAGTGAAAAAAATGCTTTATTTGTGAAATTTGTGATGCTATTGCTTTATTTGTA
ACCATTATAAGCTGCAATAAACAAGTTAACAACAACAATTGCATTCATTTTATGTTTCAGGTTCAGGGGG
AGATGTGGGAGGTTTTTTAAAGCAAGTAAAACCTCTACAAATGTGGTAAAATCGATAAGGATCCGGGCTG
GCGTAATAGCGAAGAGGCCCGCACCGATCGCCCTTCCCAACAGTTGCGCAGCCTGAATGGCGAATGG
[124 nt withheld, positions 2938-3061]
C
[91 nt withheld, positions 3063-3153]
A
[49 nt withheld, positions 3155-3203]
CCTTTGACGTTGGAGTCCACGTTCTTT
[37 nt withheld, positions 3231-3267]
ACCCTATCTCGGTCTATTCTTTTGATTTATAAGGGATTTTGCCGATTTCGGCCTATTGGTTAAAAAATGA
GCTGATTTAACAAAAATTTAACGCGAATTTTAACAAAATATTAACGCTTACAATTTCCTGATGCGGTATT
TTCTCCTTACGCATCTGTGCGGTATTTCACACCGCATATGGTGCACTCTCAGTACAATCTGCTCTGATGC
CGCATAGTTAAGCCAGCCCCGACACCCGCCAACACCCGCTGACGCGCCCTGACGGGCTTGTCTGCTCCCG
GCATCCGCTTACAGACAAGCTGTGACCGTCTCCGGGAGCTGCATGTGTCAGAGGTTTTCACCGTCATCAC
CGAAACGCGCGAGACGAAAGGGCCTCGTGATACGCCTATTTTTATAGGTTAATGTCATGATAATAATGGT
TTCTTAGACGTCAGGTGGCACTTTTCGGGGAAATGTGCGCGGAACCCCTATTTGTTTATTTTTCTAAATA
CATTCAAATATGTATCCGCTCATGAGACAATAACCCTGATAAATGCTTCAATAATATTGAAAAAGGAAGA
GTATGAGTATTCAACATTTCCGTGTCGCCCTTATTCCCTTTTTTGCGGCATTTTGCCTTCCTGTTTTTGC
TCACCCAGAAACGCTGGTGAAAGTAAAAGATGCTGAAGATCAGTTGGGTGCACGAGTGGGTTACATCGAA
CTGGATCTCAACAGCGGTAAGATCCTTGAGAGTTTTCGCCCCGAAGAACGTTTTCCAATGATGAGCACTT
TTAAAGTTCTGCTATGTGGCGCGGTATTATCCCGTATTGACGCCGGGCAAGAGCAACTCGGTCGCCGCAT
ACACTATTCTCAGAATGACTTGGTTGAGTACTCACCAGTCACAGAAAAGCATCTTACGGATGGCATGACA
GTAAGAGAATTATGCAGTGCTGCCATAACCATGAGTGATAACACTGCGGCCAACTTACTTCTGACAACGA
TCGGAGGACCGAAGGAGCTAACCGCTTTTTTGCACAACATGGGGGATCATGTAACTCGCCTTGATCGTTG
GGAACCGGAGCTGAATGAAGCCATACCAAACGACGAGCGTGACACCACGATGCCTGTAGCAATGGCAACA
ACGTTGCGCAAACTATTAACTGGCGAACTACTTACTCTAGCTTCCCGGCAACAATTAATAGACTGGATGG
AGGCGGATAAAGTTGCAGGACCACTTCTGCGCTCGGCCCTTCCGGCTGGCTGGTTTATTGCTGATAAATC
TGGAGCCGGTGAGCGTGGGTCTCGCGGTATCATTGCAGCACTGGGGCCAGATGGTAAGCCCTCCCGTATC
GTAGTTATCTACACGACGGGGAGTCAGGCAACTATGGATGAACGAAATAGACAGATCGCTGAGATAGGTG
CCTCACTGATTAAGCATTGGTAACTGTCAGACCAAGTTTACTCATATATACTTTAGATTGATTTAAAACT
TCATTTTTAATTTAAAAGGATCTAGGTGAAGATCCTTTTTGATAATCTCATGACCAAAATCCCTTAACGT
GAGTTTTCGTTCCACTGAGCGTCAGACCCCGTAGAAAAGATCAAAGGATCTTCTTGAGATCCTTTTTTTC
TGCGCGTAATCTGCTGCTTGCAAACAAAAAAACCACCGCTACCAGCGGTGGTTTGTTTGCCGGATCAAGA
GCTACCAACTCTTTTTCCGAAGGTAACTGGCTTCAGCAGAGCGCAGATACCAAATACTGTTCTTCTAGTG
TAGCCGTAGTTAGGCCACCACTTCAAGAACTCTGTAGCACCGCCTACATACCTCGCTCTGCTAATCCTGT
TACCAGTGGCTGCTGCCAGTGGCGATAAGTCGTGTCTTACCGGGTTGGACTCAAGACGATAGTTACCGGA
TAAGGCGCAGCGGTCGGGCTGAACGGGGGGTTCGTGCACACAGCCCAGCTTGGAGCGAACGACCTACACC
GAACTGAGATACCTACAGCGTGAGCTATGAGAAAGCGCCACGCTTCCCGAAGGGAGAAAGGCGGACAGGT
ATCCGGTAAGCGGCAGGGTCGGAACAGGAGAGCGCACGAGGGAGCTTCCAGGGGGAAACGCCTGGTATCT
TTATAGTCCTGTCGGGTTTCGCCACCTCTGACTTGAGCGTCGATTTTTGTGATGCTCGTCAGGGGGGCGG
AGCCTATGGAAAAACGCCAGCAACGCGGCCTTTTTACGGTTCCTGGCCTTTTGCTGGCCTTTTGCTCACA
TGGCTCGACAGATCTTCAATATTGGCCATTAGCCATATTATTCATTGGTTATATAGCATAAATCAATATT
GGCTATTGGCCATTGCATACGTTGTATCTATATCATAATATGTACATTTATATTGGCTCATGTCCAATAT
GACCGCCATGTTGGCATTGATTATTGA
