>Addgene plasmid #26682 | pCMVTNT-T7-KPNA6 | addgene partial sequence | sequence record 32919 | 26682 with T7
TCAGCTCTTGTTCTTTTTGCCTCGAGCCACCATGGCCAGCATGACCGGCGGCCAGCAGATGNGCGAATTC
GAGACCATGGCGAGCCCAGGGAAAGACAATTATCGAATGAAGAGCTATAAGAACAATGCTCTAAACCCTG
AAGAAATGAGACGAAGAAGAGAGGAAGAGGGCATTCAGCTCCGGAAGCAGAAGCGAGAGCAACAACTTTT
TAAACGGAGAAATGTGGAGCTGATTAATGAAGAAGCTGCCATGTTCGATAGTCTTCTCATGGACTCTTAT
GTGAGCTCTACCACTGGGGAGAGTGTGATCACAAGAGAGATGGTGGAGATGCTCTTTTCTGATGATTCTG
ACCTGCAGTTAGCAACCACACAGAAATTCCGGAAACTGCTCTCCAAAGAGCCTAGTCCTCCAATAGATGA
AGTTATCAACACTCCAAGAGTGGTGGATCGGTTCGTGGAGTTTCTGAAGAGGAATGAGAATTGTACATTA
CAGTTTGAAGCTGCCTGGGCTCTAACGAATATTGCCTCTGGAACCTCTCAGCAGACCAAAATTGTCATTG
AAGCAGGGGCTGTCCCCATTTTTATAGAGCTGCTTAATTCAGACTTTGAGGATGTTCAGGAACAGGCAGT
CTGGGCACTGGGAAACATAGCTGGAGATAGCTCTGTTTGCCGAGATTACGTCTTGAACTGTTCCATCCTT
AATCCTTTGTTAACACTCCTTACCAAGTCCACACGACTGACGATGACACGGAATGCAGTCTGGGCCCTGT
CAAATCTCTGCCGAGGGAAAAACCCACCCCCAGAGTTTGCAAAGGTCTCTCCTTGTTTGCCTGTACTGTC
TCGCCTACTCTTCAGCAGCGACTCGGACTTGCTGGCAGATGCTTGCTGG
